>Addgene plasmid #65461 | HBV 1.3-mer X-null replicon | depositor full sequence | sequence record 111015 | HBV 1.3-mer X-null replicon sequence 6821 bps
TCGAGGATTGGGGACCCTGCGCTGAACATGGAGAACATCACATCAGGATTCCTAGGACCCCTTCTCGTGT
TACAGGCGGGGTTTTTCTTGTTGACAAGAATCCTCACAATACCGCAGAGTCTAGACTCGTGGTGGACTTC
TCTCAATTTTCTAGGGGGAACTACCGTGTGTCTTGGCCAAAATTCGCAGTCCCCAACCTCCAATCACTCA
CCAACCTCTTGTCCTCCAACTTGTCCTGGTTAT
[294 nt withheld, positions 244-537]
TCCTGGCTCAGTTTACTAGTGCCATTTGTTCAGTGGTTCGTAGGGCTTTCCCCCACTGTTTGGCTTTCAG
TTATATGGATGATGTGGTATTGGGGGCCAAGTCTGTACAGCATCTTGAGTCCCTTTTTACCGCTGTTACC
AATTTTCTTTTGTCTTTGGGTATACATTTAAACCCTAACAAAACAAAGAGATGGGGTTACTCTCTAAATT
TTATGGGTTATGTCATTGGATGTTATGGGTCCTTGCCACAAGAACACATCATACAAAAAATCAAAGAATG
TTTTAGAAAACTTCCTATTAACAGGCCTATTGATTGGAAAGTATGTCAACGAATTGTGGGTCTTTTGGGT
TTTGCTGCCCCTTTTACACAATGTGGTTATCCTGCGTTGATGCCTTTGTATGCATGTATTCAATCTAAGC
AGGCTTTCACTTTCTCGCCAACTTACAAGGCCTTTCTGTGTAAACAATACCTGAACCTTTACCCCGTTGC
CCGGCAACGGCCAGGTCTGTGCCAAGTGTTTGCTGACGCAACCCCCACTGGCTGGGGCTTGGTCATGGGC
CATCAGCGCATGCGTGGAACCTTTTCGGCTCCTCTGCCGATCCATACTGCGGAACTCCTAGCCGCTTGTT
TTGCTCGCAGCAGGTCTGGAGCAAACATTATCGGGACTGATAACTCTGTTGTCCTATCCCGCAAATATAC
ATCGTTTCCATGGCTGCTAGGCTGTGCTGCTAACTGGATCCTGCGCGGGACGTCCTTTGTTTACGTCCCG
TCGGCGCTGAATCCTGCGGACGACCCTTCTCGGGGTCGCTTGGGACTCTCTCGTCCCCTTCTCCGTCTGC
CGTTCCGACCGACCACGGGGCGCACCTCTCTTTACGCGGACTCCCCGTCTGTGCCTTCTCATCTGCCGGA
CCGTGTGCACTTCGCTTCACCTCTGCACGTCGCATGGAGACCACCGTGAACGCCCACTAAATATTGCCCA
AGGTCTTACATAAGAGGACTCTTGGACTCTCAGCAATGTCAACGACCGACCTTGAGGCATACTTCAAAGA
CTGTTTGTTTAAAGACTGGGAGGAGTTGGGGGAGGAGATTAGGTTAAAGGTCTTTGTACTAGGAGGCTGT
AGGCATAAATTGGTCTGCGCACCAGCACCATGCAACTTTTTCACCTCTGCCTAATCATCTCTTGTTCATG
TCCTACTGTTCAAGCCTCCAAGCTGTGCCTTGGGTGGCTTTGGGGC
[101 nt withheld, positions 1774-1874]
AAGCTTGTCTCCCTATAGTGAGTCGTATTAGAGCTTGGCGTAATCATGGTCATAGCTGTTTCCTGTGTGA
AATTGTTATCCGCTCACAATTCCACACAACATACGAGCCGGAAGCATAAAGTGTAAAGCCTGGGGTGCCT
AATGAGTGAGCTAACTCACATTAATTGCGTTGCGCTCACTGCCCGCTTTCCAGTCGGGAAACCTGTCGTG
CCAGCTGCATTAATGAATCGGCCAACGCGCGGGGAGAGGCGGTTTGCGTATTGGGCGCTCTTCCGCTTCC
TCGCTCACTGACTCGCTGCGCTCGGTCGTTCGGCTGCGGCGAGCGGTATCAGCTCACTCAAAGGCGGTAA
TACGGTTATCCACAGAATCAGGGGATAACGCAGGAAAGAACATGTGAGCAAAAGGCCAGCAAAAGGCCAG
GAACCGTAAAAAGGCCGCGTTGCTGGCGTTTTTCCATAGGCTCCGCCCCCCTGACGAGCATCACAAAAAT
CGACGCTCAAGTCAGAGGTGGCGAAACCCGACAGGACTATAAAGATACCAGGCGTTTCCCCCTGGAAGCT
CCCTCGTGCGCTCTCCTGTTCCGACCCTGCCGCTTACCGGATACCTGTCCGCCTTTCTCCCTTCGGGAAG
CGTGGCGCTTTCTCATAGCTCACGCTGTAGGTATCTCAGTTCGGTGTAGGTCGTTCGCTCCAAGCTGGGC
TGTGTGCACGAACCCCCCGTTCAGCCCGACCGCTGCGCCTTATCCGGTAACTATCGTCTTGAGTCCAACC
CGGTAAGACACGACTTATCGCCACTGGCAGCAGCCACTGGTAACAGGATTAGCAGAGCGAGGTATGTAGG
CGGTGCTACAGAGTTCTTGAAGTGGTGGCCTAACTACGGCTACACTAGAAGAACAGTATTTGGTATCTGC
GCTCTGCTGAAGCCAGTTACCTTCGGAAAAAGAGTTGGTAGCTCTTGATCCGGCAAACAAACCACCGCTG
GTAGCGGTGGTTTTTTTGTTTGCAAGCAGCAGATTACGCGCAGAAAAAAAGGATCTCAAGAAGATCCTTT
GATCTTTTCTACGGGGTCTGACGCTCAGTGGAACGAAAACTCACGTTAAGGGATTTTGGTCATGAGATTA
TCAAAAAGGATCTTCACCTAGATCCTTTTAAATTAAAAATGAAGTTTTAAATCAATCTAAAGTATATATG
AGTAAACTTGGTCTGACAGTTACCAATGCTTAATCAGTGAGGCACCTATCTCAGCGATCTGTCTATTTCG
TTCATCCATAGTTGCCTGACTCCCCGTCGTGTAGATAACTACGATACGGGAGGGCTTACCATCTGGCCCC
AGTGCTGCAATGATACCGCGAGACCCACGCTCACCGGCTCCAGATTTATCAGCAATAAACCAGCCAGCCG
GAAGGGCCGAGCGCAGAAGTGGTCCTGCAACTTTATCCGCCTCCATCCAGTCTATTAATTGTTGCCGGGA
AGCTAGAGTAAGTAGTTCGCCAGTTAATAGTTTGCGCAACGTTGTTGCCATTGCTACAGGCATCGTGGTG
TCACGCTCGTCGTTTGGTATGGCTTCATTCAGCTCCGGTTCCCAACGATCAAGGCGAGTTACATGATCCC
CCATGTTGTGCAAAAAAGCGGTTAGCTCCTTCGGTCCTCCGATCGTTGTCAGAAGTAAGTTGGCCGCAGT
GTTATCACTCATGGTTATGGCAGCACTGCATAATTCTCTTACTGTCATGCCATCCGTAAGATGCTTTTCT
GTGACTGGTGAGTACTCAACCAAGTCATTCTGAGAATAGTGTATGCGGCGACCGAGTTGCTCTTGCCCGG
CGTCAATACGGGATAATACCGCGCCACATAGCAGAACTTTAAAAGTGCTCATCATTGGAAAACGTTCTTC
GGGGCGAAAACTCTCAAGGATCTTACCGCTGTTGAGATCCAGTTCGATGTAACCCACTCGTGCACCCAAC
TGATCTTCAGCATCTTTTACTTTCACCAGCGTTTCTGGGTGAGCAAAAACAGGAAGGCAAAATGCCGCAA
AAAAGGGAATAAGGGCGACACGGAAATGTTGAATACTCATACTCTTCCTTTTTCAATATTATTGAAGCAT
TTATCAGGGTTATTGTCTCATGAGCGGATACATATTTGAATGTATTTAGAAAAATAAACAAATAGGGGTT
CCGCGCACATTTCCCCGAAAAGTGCCACCTGACGTCTAAGAAACCATTATTATCATGACATTAACCTATA
AAAATAGGCGTATCACGAGGCCCTTTCGTCTCGCGCGTTTCGGTGATGACGGTGAAAACCTCTGACACAT
GCAGCTCCCGGAGACGGTCACAGCTTGTCTGTAAGCGGATGCCGGGAGCAGACAAGCCCGTCAGGGCGCG
TCAGCGGGTGTTGGCGGGTGTCGGGGCTGGCTTAACTATGCGGCATCAGAGCAGATTGTACTGAGAGTGC
ACCATATGCGGTGTGAAATACCGCACAGATGCGTAAGGAGAAAATACCGCATCAGGCGCCATTCGCCATT
CAGGCTGCGCAACTGTTGGGAAGGGCGATCGGTGCGGGCCTCTTCGCTATTACGCCAGCTGGCGAAAGGG
GGATGTGCTGCAAGGCGATTAAGTTGGGTAACGCCAGGGTTTTCCCAGTCACGACGTTGTAAAACGACGG
CCAGTGAATTGGATTTAGGTGACACTATAGAATACGAATTCGAGCTCGTATTCAATCTAAGCAGGCTTTC
ACTTTCTCGCCAACTTACAAGGCCTTTCTGTGTAAACAATACCTGAACCTTTACCCCGTTGCCCGGCAAC
GGCCAGGTCTGTGCCAAGTGTTTGCTGACGCAACCCCCACTGGCTGGGGCTTGGTCATGGGCCATCAGCG
CATGCGTGGAACCTTTTCGGCTCCTCTGCCGATCCATACTGCGGAACTCCTAGCCGCTTGTTTTGCTCGC
AGCAGGTCTGGAGCAAACATTATCGGGACTGATAACTCTGTTGTCCTATCCCGCAAATATACATCGTTTC
CATGGCTGCTAGGCTGTGCTGCCAACTGGATCCTGCGCGGGACGTCCTTTGTTTACGTCCCGTCGGCGCT
GAATCCTGCGGACGACCCTTCTCGGGGTCGCTTGGGACTCTCTCGTCCCCTTCTCCGTCTGCCGTTCCGA
CCGACCACGGGGCGCACCTCTCTTTACGCGGACTCCCCGTCTGTGCCTTCTCATCTGCCGGACCGTGTGC
ACTTCGCTTCACCTCTGCACGTCGCATGGAGACCACCGTGAACGCCCACTAAATATTGCCCAAGGTCTTA
CATAAGAGGACTCTTGGACTCTCAGCAATGTCAACGACCGACCTTGAGGCATACTTCAAAGACTGTTTGT
TTAAAGACTGGGAGGAGTTGGGGGAGGAGATTAGGTTAAAGGTCTTTGTACTAGGAGGCTGTAGGCATAA
ATTGGTCTGCGCACCAGCACCATGCAACTTTTTCACCTCTGCCTAATCATCTCTTGTTCATGTCCTACTG
TTCAAGCCTCCAAGCTGTGCCTTGGGTGGCTTTGGGGC
[549 nt withheld, positions 5413-5961]
TAGTATTCCTTGGACTCATAAGGTGGGGAACTTTACTGGGCTTTATTCTTCTACTGTACCTGTCTTTAAT
CCTCATTGGAAAACACCATCTTTTCCTAATATACATTTACACCAAGACATTATCAAAAAATGTGAACAGT
TTGTAGGCCCACTCACAGTTAATGAGAAAAGAAGATTGCAATTGATTATGCCTGCCAGGTTTTATCCAAA
GGTTACCAAATATTTACCATTGGATAAGGGTATTAAACCTTATTATCCAGAACATCTAGTTAATCATTAC
TTCCAAACTAGACACTATTTACACACTCTATGGAAGGCGGGTATATTATATAAGAGAGAAACAACACATA
GCGCCTCATTTTGTGGGTCACCATATTCTTGGGAACAAGATCTACAGCATGGGGCAGAATCTTTCCACCA
GCAATCCTCTGGGATTCTTTCCCGACCACCAGTTGGATCCAGCCTTCAGAGCAAACACCGCAAATCCAGA
TTGGGACTTCAATCCCAACAAGGACACCTGGCCAGACGCCAACAAGGTAGGAGCTGGAGCATTCGGGCTG
GGTTTCACCCCACCGCACGGAGGCCTTTTGGGGTGGAGCCCTCAGGCTCAGGGCATACTACAAACTTTGC
CAGCAAATCCGCCTCCTGCCTCCACCAATCGCCAGTCAGGAAGGCAGCCTACCCCGCTGTCTCCACCTTT
GAGAAACACTCATCCTCAGGCCATGCAGTGGAATTCCACAACCTTCCACCAAACTCTGCAAGATCCCAGA
GTGAGAGGCCTGTATTTCCCTGCTGGTGGCTCCAGTTCAGGAACAGTAAACCCTGTTCTGACTACTGCCT
CTCCCTTATCGTCAATCTTC
Features (pLannotate 1.2.2; 20 found; start..end, strand, type, name):
   1023..1281    +  ncRNA          HBV PRE 1151-1410: Accession: RF02816 - Hepatitis B virus post-transcriptional regulatory element 1151-1410
   1247..1708    +  CDS            X: X_HBVD3 - Experimental evidence at protein level: Swiss-Prot protein existence level 1. Multifunctional protein that plays a role in silencing host antiviral defenses and promoting viral transcription. Does not seem to be essential for HBV infection. May be directly involved in development of cirrhosis and liver cancer (hepatocellular carcinoma). Most of cytosolic activities involve modulation of cytosolic calcium. The effect on apoptosis is controversial depending on the cell types in which the studies have been conducted. May induce apoptosis by localizing in mitochondria and causing loss of
   1719..1779    +  ncRNA          HBV epsilon (sequence partly withheld): Accession: RF01047 - HBV RNA encapsidation signal epsilon
   1886..1904    -  promoter       T7 promoter: promoter for bacteriophage T7 RNA polymerase
   1947..1963    -  protein_bind   lac operator: The lac repressor binds to the lac operator to inhibit transcription in E. coli. This inhibition can be relieved by adding lactose or isopropyl-β-D-thiogalactopyranoside (IPTG). lac repressor encoded by lacI
   1971..2001    -  promoter       lac promoter: promoter for the E. coli lac operon
   2016..2037    -  protein_bind   CAP binding site: CAP binding activates transcription in the presence of cAMP. E. coli catabolite activator protein
   2050..2142    -  CDS            lacI (fragment): lac repressor; lacI; The lac repressor binds to the lac operator to inhibit transcription in E. coli. This inhibition can be relieved by adding lactose or isopropyl-β-D-thiogalactopyranoside (IPTG).
   2325..2913    -  rep_origin     ori: high-copy-number ColE1/pMB1/pBR322/pUC origin of replication
   3084..3944    -  CDS            AmpR: β-lactamase; bla; confers resistance to ampicillin, carbenicillin, and related antibiotics
   3945..4049    -  promoter       AmpR promoter: bla
   4144..4179    +  CDS            rop (fragment): Rop protein, which maintains plasmids at low copy number; rop
   4281..4380    +  misc_feature   bom (fragment): basis of mobility region from pBR322
   4386..4543    -  CDS            lacZα (fragment): LacZα fragment of β-galactosidase; lacZ fragment
   4547..4565    +  promoter       SP6 promoter: promoter for bacteriophage SP6 RNA polymerase
   4662..4920    +  ncRNA          HBV PRE 1151-1410: Accession: RF02816 - Hepatitis B virus post-transcriptional regulatory element 1151-1410
   4886..5347    +  CDS            X: X_HBVD3 - Experimental evidence at protein level: Swiss-Prot protein existence level 1. Multifunctional protein that plays a role in silencing host antiviral defenses and promoting viral transcription. Does not seem to be essential for HBV infection. May be directly involved in development of cirrhosis and liver cancer (hepatocellular carcinoma). Most of cytosolic activities involve modulation of cytosolic calcium. The effect on apoptosis is controversial depending on the cell types in which the studies have been conducted. May induce apoptosis by localizing in mitochondria and causing loss of
   5326..5961    +  CDS            C (sequence partly withheld): HBEAG_HBVD3 - Experimental evidence at protein level: Swiss-Prot protein existence level 1. May regulate immune response to the intracellular capsid in acting as a T-cell tolerogen, by having an immunoregulatory effect which prevents destruction of infected cells by cytotoxic T-cells. This immune regulation may predispose to chronicity during perinatal infections and prevent severe liver injury during adult infections. From Hepatitis B virus genotype D subtype ayw (isolate France/Tiollais/1979) (HBV-D).
   5819..6820    +  CDS            P (fragment) (sequence partly withheld): DPOL_HBVD1 - Experimental evidence at protein level: Swiss-Prot protein existence level 1. Multifunctional enzyme that converts the viral RNA genome into dsDNA in viral cytoplasmic capsids. This enzyme displays a DNA polymerase activity that can copy either DNA or RNA templates, and a ribonuclease H (RNase H) activity that cleaves the RNA strand of RNA- DNA heteroduplexes in a partially processive 3'- to 5'-endonucleasic mode. Neo-synthesized pregenomic RNA (pgRNA) are encapsidated together with the P protein, and reverse-transcribed inside the nucleocapsid. Initiation of reverse-transcription
   6684..708     +  CDS            HBsAg (pre-S2/S) (across the origin) (sequence partly withheld): middle (pre-S2/S) envelope protein of hepatitis B virus hepatitis B surface antigen
