[The description below was written by a language model from this plasmid's Addgene catalogue record and pLannotate feature annotations shown in this document.]
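Description:
HBV 1.3-mer X-null replicon is a 6,821 bp plasmid that carries 1.3 genome units of hepatitis B virus (genotype D, subtype ayw) in the Promega pGEM-4Z cloning backbone. It is catalogued as a mammalian expression vector. The backbone supplies a high-copy ColE1/pUC-type origin and an ampicillin resistance gene (β-lactamase with its own promoter) for propagation in E. coli. It also retains the flanking SP6 and T7 phage promoters and remnants of the lac promoter/operator and lacZα region typical of pGEM vectors. No mammalian selection marker or heterologous mammalian promoter is annotated.

The viral insert is an overlength, terminally redundant copy of the circular HBV genome. The feature table shows this as a duplication of the post-transcriptional regulatory element (PRE) and the X open reading frame at both ends of the insert. Between these repeats lie the precore/core (C), polymerase (P, annotated only in part) and pre-S2/S surface antigen reading frames, and an epsilon encapsidation signal is annotated near the 3′ end. This greater-than-unit-length arrangement generally lets the virus's own promoters and enhancers drive transcription of the full pregenomic RNA and the subgenomic messages from a linear plasmid context. Transfected cells can then support encapsidation, reverse transcription and genome replication.

The "X-null" designation indicates that expression of the HBx protein has been abolished. The record does not state the specific mutation, and the automated annotation still recognises both X regions by homology. The construct serves as an HBx-deficient replicon for comparison with wild-type HBV, for example in studies of the X gene and the basal core promoter mutations that overlap it.
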