Addgene plasmid #65461: HBV 1.3-mer X-null replicon
Purpose: containing 1.3 units of the X-null HBV genome (subtype ayw)
Depositing lab: Wang-Shick Ryu. Depositing organization: Yonsei University. Publication: Genetic dissection of naturally occurring basal core promoter mutations of hepatitis B virus reveals a silent phenotype in the overlapping X gene. Hussain Z, Jung HS, Ryu DK, Ryu WS. J Gen Virol. 2009 Sep;90(Pt 9):2272-81. doi: 10.1099/vir.0.010421-0. Epub 2009 May 13. PubMed 19439550.
Backbone
  Vector backbone: pGEM-4Z
  Backbone manufacturer: promega
  Total vector size (bp): 6821
  Vector type: Mammalian Expression
Growth in bacteria
  Bacterial resistance: Ampicillin, 100 μg/mL
  Growth temperature: 37°C
  Growth strain: DH5alpha
  Copy number: Unknown
Gene/Insert
  Gene/Insert name: 1.3 units of the X-null HBV genome
  Species: Hepatitis B virus
  GenBank ID: V01460
Terms and licenses: Academic/Nonprofit Terms; Industry Terms: Not Available to Industry
How to cite: HBV 1.3-mer X-null replicon was a gift from Wang-Shick Ryu (Addgene plasmid # 65461 ; http://n2t.net/addgene:65461 ; RRID:Addgene_65461)
