>Addgene plasmid #65461 | HBV 1.3-mer X-null replicon | addgene partial sequence | sequence record 131479 | M13pUC-Fwd 5'-CCCAGTCACGACGTTGTAAAACG-3'
CTATAGAATACGAATTCGAGCTCGTATTCAATCTAAGCAGGCTTTCACTTTCTCGCCAACTTACAAGGCC
TTTCTGTGTAAACAATACCTGAACCTTTACCCCGTTGCCCGGCAACGGCCAGGTCTGTGCCAAGTGTTTG
CTGACGCAACCCCCACTGGCTGGGGCTTGGTCATGGGCCATCAGCGCATGCGTGGAACCTTTTCGGCTCC
TCTGCCGATCCATACTGCGGAACTCCTAGCCGCTTGTTTTGCTCGCAGCAGGTCTGGAGCAAACATTATC
GGGACTGATAACTCTGTTGTCCTATCCCGCAAATATACATCGTTTCCATGGCTGCTAGGCTGTGCTGCCA
ACTGGATCCTGCGCGGGACGTCCTTTGTTTACGTCCCGTCGGCGCTGAATCCTGCGGACGACCCTTCTCG
GGGTCGCTTGGGACTCTCTCGTCCCCTTCTCCGTCTGCCGTTCCGACCGACCACGGGGCGCACCTCTCTT
TACGCGGACTCCCCGTCTGTGCCTTCTCATCTGCCGGACCGTGTGCACTTCGCTTCACCTCTGCACGTCG
CATGGAGACCACCGTGAACGCCCACTAAATATTGCCCAAGGTCTTACATAAGAGGACTCTTGGACTCTCA
GCAATGTCAACGACCGACCTTGAGGCATACTTCAAAGACTGTTTGTTTAAAGACTGGGAGGAGTTGGGGG
AGGAGATTAGGTTAAAGGTCTTTGTACTAGGAGGCTGTAGGCATAAATTGGTCTGCGCACCAGCACCATG
CAACTTTTTCACCTCTGCCTAATCATCTCTTGTTCATGTCCTACTGTTCAAGCCTCCAAGCTGTGCCTTG
GGTGGCTTTGGGGC
[93 nt withheld, positions 855-947]
