>Addgene plasmid #65461 | HBV 1.3-mer X-null replicon | addgene partial sequence | sequence record 131484 | M13pUC-Rev 5'-AGCGGATAACAATTTCACACAGG-3'
ATACGACTCACTATAGGGAGACAAGCTT
[74 nt withheld, positions 29-102]
GAATTCTTTATAAGGGTCGATGTCCATGCCCCAAAGCCACCCAAGGCACAGCTTGGAGGCTTGAACAGTA
GGACATGAACAAGAGATGATTAGGCAGAGGTGAAAAAGTTGCATGGTGCTGGTGCGCAGACCAATTTATG
CCTACAGCCTCCTAGTACAAAGACCTTTAACCTAATCTCCTCCCCCAACTCCTCCCAGTCTTTAAACAAA
CAGTCTTTGAAGTATGCCTCAAGGTCGGTCGTTGACATTGCTGAGAGTCCAAGAGTCCTCTTATGTAAGA
CCTTGGGCAATATTTAGTGGGCGTTCACGGTGGTCTCCATGCGACGTGCAGAGGTGAAGCGAAGTGCACA
CGGTCCGGCAGATGAGAAGGCACAGACGGGGAGTCCGCGTAAAGAGAGGTGCGCCCCGTGGTCGGTCGGA
ACGGCAGACGGAGAAGGGGACGAGAGAGTCCCAAGCGACCCCGAGAAGGGTCGTCCGCAGGATTCAGCGC
CGACGGGACGTAAACAAAGGACGTCCCGCGCAGGATCCAGTTAGCAGCACAGCCTAGCAGCCATGGAAAC
GATGTATATTTGCGGGATAGGACAACAGAGTTATCAGTCCCGATAATGTTTGCTCCAGACCTGCTGCGAG
CAAAACAAGCGGCTAGGAGTTCCGCAGTATGGATCGGCAGAGGAGCCGAAAAGGTTCCACGCATGCGCTG
ATGGCCCATGACCAAGCCCCAGCCAGTGGGG
